Addgene plasmid #39671: KHBD00587
Depositing lab: Bart Deplancke. Depositing organization: Swiss Federal Institute of Technology (EPFL). Publication: Automated protein-DNA interaction screening of Drosophila regulatory elements. Korneel Hens, Jean-Daniel Feuz, Alina Isakova, Antonina Lagovitina, Andreas Massouras, Julien Bryois, Patrick Callaerts, Susan E. Celniker, Bart Deplancke. Nat Methods. 2011 Oct 30;8(12):1065-70. 10.1038/nmeth.1763 PubMed 22037703.
Backbone
  Vector backbone: pDONR221
  Backbone manufacturer: Invitrogen
  Backbone size w/o insert (bp): 2536
  Vector type: Gateway DONR vector
Growth in bacteria
  Bacterial resistance: Kanamycin, 50 μg/mL
  Growth temperature: 37°C
  Growth strain: DH5alpha
  Copy number: High Copy
Gene/Insert
  Gene/Insert name: CG31642 (alt name: FBgn0051642)
  Species: D. melanogaster (fly)
  Insert size (bp): 1671
  Entrez Gene: CG31642 (a.k.a. Dmel_CG31642, CG5981, Dmel\CG31642)
  Promoter: none
  Cloning method: Gateway Cloning
  Sequencing primers: 5′ M13-F20; 3′ M13R
Terms and licenses: Academic/Nonprofit Terms; Industry Terms: Not Available to Industry
Depositor comments: Please note that the ORFs in this collection were cloned open-ended (without a stop codon).
How to cite: KHBD00587 was a gift from Bart Deplancke (Addgene plasmid # 39671 ; http://n2t.net/addgene:39671 ; RRID:Addgene_39671)
