[The description below was written by a language model from this plasmid's Addgene catalogue record.]
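Description:
KHBD00587 is a Gateway entry clone built in the pDONR221 backbone (Invitrogen), carrying the open reading frame of the Drosophila melanogaster gene CG31642 (FBgn0051642) as an insert of about 1.7 kb in a backbone of about 2.5 kb. It is a high-copy bacterial plasmid maintained in standard E. coli cloning strains under kanamycin selection. The record lists no promoter for the insert, which fits the role of a DONR-derived vector: it is a storage and shuttle plasmid rather than an expression construct. The gene is not expected to be expressed from it in any host. No feature table is provided, so the origin of replication, the recombination sites and other backbone elements are not itemised here. Clones made by Gateway recombination into pDONR221 normally have the insert flanked by attL sites, and the M13 forward and reverse priming sites listed for sequencing lie outside the cloned region.

The depositor notes that the ORFs in this collection were cloned open-ended, without a stop codon. After an LR recombination reaction moves the coding sequence into a destination vector, it can therefore be read through into a C-terminal tag or fusion partner, and N-terminal fusions are also possible. The plasmid belongs to a clone collection associated with work on automated screening of protein-DNA interactions at Drosophila regulatory elements. This suggests the ORF is meant to be transferred into vectors suited to such interaction assays, although the record does not name specific destination vectors or describe the function of the CG31642 protein.
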