>Addgene plasmid #39671 | KHBD00587 | depositor partial sequence | sequence record 50111 | KHBD00587 sequence 1671 bps
ATGGCCCACCAGATGCGCAATCCGCCGGAGCGCCACTTTGGCCACCGCTGCGAAAACTGCAAGATATCCG
ATTTCCAGGGCCGCCGCTACACCTGCAGGTTCTGCGCGGAATACACTTTGTGCGGCAAGTGCTTCGATGC
CAACCATCTGCCGGCATCGCCTCAGCATCGCTACTACCATCCGATGAGTGTGTACTATGCCTATGCCGAG
TACCAGCTGTACTTCGGCGGCGAGCCATTCTGCGGTGATCACAAAGTGGCCCAGAGCTACAAATGTGCCC
TGTGCGATGTTCTCGGCCTTTCTACCGCCCATTTGTTCATGCACCTGCTGCAGGAGCATCGCGACCACCG
TGACCACGATGCCTACTTGTCGTTGGTCAATACTCTCTATATAGCGGACAACGGAATGGAGCAACAGGTG
CCAGTACCGCAACCTTCTAGCCAAACGCGCTCGACTCGTTCTCGCAATTTAGCAAGCGTTCGACCGGTAG
CCGGTGGCAACACGCGAAGCGAACAGCGGACCGAGCAGGTATTTGATTCCGCATTAAGCCTGGCCCTAAT
GGTTGTGCAGCTGGACAATATGGATTCAACTGCCGCCGACTTTCCTGAACGCTGCTATGAGATACTGCAG
CAGACTGAAACTGTGCTTATGCAGCACAGAAGTTCCAGAGTGCCGGACATGGAGGCGATTGAGTCTTTTG
TGCGCGTCATCGAAGATCAGGTTGTGACTAGCATGGCCGATCGTCGTCAGCGTCTGGGCGCCTCATCATC
CTCACTACATCGGCTGACCCGCATTGAGGCAATCTCTCCTGGTACTAATACAGCGTTAGCTATGGGTATG
CGTGCTGCCATGCCCGTTTTGGTTGACCAGCCGACAACAATGGTGCGCAGGCAGACGGCTAGGCGTACTG
GAGAGCCTATCGGGATAGCCCTTCAATCGGCGGTGGCTTCGTCTTCTAGGAGCGGAAAAGCGGGGTCCAG
CTCTGGGGTAGCCAAGGCACAAACGAAGACGCAAGGAGATCAGCCCACCAAGAAGGTGTCAACTGTCATT
ACTTCCCCACTCAAGGATAAGCGCTTTTTGTGCTCGAAATTGGTGAGCGGAAATGGCCAAAAGTGGGAAA
GCAAATTGCTCAAAGCTACCTTTACCGAGGCAATGTTCTGTTCGATGTTGGCAGACGAAGAGCTGTTCCA
GCCGCCAATTGGACTGCCCTGGACTGCGAATTTCATGTTGGACGCAGTCGAGCCATCAGGCAGTGTAAAA
CCAAATGGGAAACTATTGCTGTATCCTGTTAAGACCAAGGAATTGATGAAACGCTTCTACAGGGGTCTCG
CCGAGTACAAAACTTGGATTGGTTATCAGACCGAACCAACTGCCGAAAGCAAGGCAACTGAACTCCCATC
CGCTTCCACCAGCTCGGCTTATTTCACAGTTTTGAACGATATCCCATATGCAGATTCCGGATCGGATGAT
TTGGAAAGTAGTGCATCAGAAGAAATGGCCAGCGATTTGCATGGCGAAGGAAACGACGATGATTTAGCCG
GATTGGAGGAGGACAAGGAAAGCGGCGAGGAAGAAAACGGTGATGAGGACGATGGAGCTTCGGATTCCGA
TTTCTCTGAGTCAGCCATTTCTCAAATCACCGACTTCATAGATATGGTCATCCAGGACGAA
