>Addgene plasmid #39671 | KHBD00587 | addgene partial sequence | sequence record 51907 | M13Rev
AATAATGATTTTATTTTGACTGATAGTGACCTGTTCGTTGCAACAAATTGATAAGCAATGCTTTCTTATA
ATGCCAACTTTGTACAAGAAAGTTGGCAATTCGTCCTGGATGACCATATCTATGAAGTCGGTGATTTGAG
AAATGGCTGACTCAGAGAAATCGGAATCCGAAGCTCCATCGTCCTCATCACCGTTTTCTTCCTCGCCGCT
TTCCTTGTCCTCCTCCAATCCGGCTAAATCATCGTCGTTTCCTTCGCCATGCAAATCGCTGGCCATTTCT
TCTGATGCACTACTTTCCAAATCATCCGATCCGGAATCTGCATATGGGATATCGTTCAAAACTGTGAAAT
AAGCCGAGCTGGTGGAAGCGGATGGGAGTTCAGTTGCCTTGCTTTCGGCAGTTGGTTCGGTCTGATAACC
AATCCAAGTTTTGTACTCGGCGAGACCCCTGTAGAAGCGTTTCATCAATTCCTTGGTCTTAACAGGATAC
AGCAATAGTTTCCCATTTGGTTTTACACTGCCTGATGGCTCGACTGCGTCCAACATGAAATTCGCAGTCC
AGGGCAGTCCAATTGGCGGCTGGAACAGCTCTTCGTCTGCCAACATCGAACAGAACATTGCCTCGGTAAA
GGTAGCTTTGAGCAATTTGCTTTCCCACTTTTGGCCATTTCCGCTCACCAATTTCGAGCACAAAAAGCGC
TTATCCTTGAGTGGGGAAGTAATGACAGTTGACACCTTCTTGGTGGGCTGATCTCCTTGCGTCTTCGTT
